>Addgene plasmid #127118 | px458_2A_GFP_sgRNA_UNK_G1 | addgene full sequence | sequence record 251406 | Addgene NGS Result
GAGGGCCTATTTCCCATGATTCCTTCATATTTGCATATACGATACAAGGCTGTTAGAGAGATAATTGGAA
TTAATTTGACTGTAAACACAAAGATATTAGTACAAAATACGTGACGTAGAAAGTAATAATTTCTTGGGTA
GTTTGCAGTTTTAAAATTATGTTTTAAAATGGACTATCATATGCTTACCGTAACTTGAAAGTATTTCGAT
TTCTTGGCTTTATATATCTTGTGGAAAGGACGAAACACCGGGCAGCCCGTCTAACCTCTGGTTTTAGAGC
TAGAAATAGCAAGTTAAAATAAGGCTAGTCCGTTATCAACTTGAAAAAGTGGCACCGAGTCGGTGCTTTT
TTGTTTTAGAGCTAGAAATAGCAAGTTAAAATAAGGCTAGTCCGTTTTTAGCGCGTGCGCCAATTCTGCA
GACAAATGGCTCTAGAGGTACCCGTTACATAACTTACGGTAAATGGCCCGCCTGGCTGACCGCCCAACGA
CCCCCGCCCATTGACGTCAATAGTAACGCCAATAGGGACTTTCCATTGACGTCAATGGGTGGAGTATTTA
CGGTAAACTGCCCACTTGGCAGTACATCAAGTGTATCATATGCCAAGTACGCCCCCTATTGACGTCAATG
ACGGTAAATGGCCCGCCTGGCATTGTGCCCAGTACATGACCTTATGGGACTTTCCTACTTGGCAGTACAT
CTACGTATTAGTCATCGCTATTACCATGGTCGAGGTGAGCCCCACGTTCTGCTTCACTCTCCCCATCTCC
CCCCCCTCCCCACCCCCAATTTTGTATTTATTTATTTTTTAATTATTTTGTGCAGCGATGGGGGCGGGGG
GGGGGGGGGGGCGCGCGCCAGGCGGGGCGGGGCGGGGCGAGGGGCGGGGCGGGGCGAGGCGGAGAGGTGC
GGCGGCAGCCAATCAGAGCGGCGCGCTCCGAAAGTTTCCTTTTATGGCGAGGCGGCGGCGGCGGCGGCCC
TATAAAAAGCGAAGCGCGCGGCGGGCGGGAGTCGCTGCGCGCTGCCTTCGCCCCGTGCCCCGCTCCGCCG
CCGCCTCGCGCCGCCCGCCCCGGCTCTGACTGACCGCGTTACTCCCACAGGTGAGCGGGCGGGACGGCCC
TTCTCCTCCGGGCTGTAATTAGCTGAGCAAGAGGTAAGGGTTTAAGGGATGGTTGGTTGGTGGGGTATTA
ATGTTTAATTACCTGGAGCACCTGCCTGAAATCACTTTTTTTCAGGTTGGACCGGTGCCACCATGGACTA
TAAGGACCACGACGGAGACTACAAGGATCATGATATTGATTACAAAGACGATGACGATAAGATGGCCCCA
AAGAAGAAGCGGAAGGTCGGTATCCACGGAGTCCCAGCAGCCGACAAGAAGTACAGCATCGGCCTGGACA
TCGGCACCAACTCTGTGGGCTGGGCCGTGATCACCGACGAGTACAAGGTGCCCAGCAAGAAATTCAAGGT
GCTGGGCAACACCGACCGGCACAGCATCAAGAAGAACCTGATCGGAGCCCTGCTGTTCGACAGCGGCGAA
ACAGCCGAGGCCACCCGGCTGAAGAGAACCGCCAGAAGAAGATACACCAGACGGAAGAACCGGATCTGCT
ATCTGCAAGAGATCTTCAGCAACGAGATGGCCAAGGTGGACGACAGCTTCTTCCACAGACTGGAAGAGTC
CTTCCTGGTGGAAGAGGATAAGAAGCACGAGCGGCACCCCATCTTCGGCAACATCGTGGACGAGGTGGCC
TACCACGAGAAGTACCCCACCATCTACCACCTGAGAAAGAAACTGGTGGACAGCACCGACAAGGCCGACC
TGCGGCTGATCTATCTGGCCCTGGCCCACATGATCAAGTTCCGGGGCCACTTCCTGATCGAGGGCGACCT
GAACCCCGACAACAGCGACGTGGACAAGCTGTTCATCCAGCTGGTGCAGACCTACAACCAGCTGTTCGAG
GAAAACCCCATCAACGCCAGCGGCGTGGACGCCAAGGCCATCCTGTCTGCCAGACTGAGCAAGAGCAGAC
GGCTGGAAAATCTGATCGCCCAGCTGCCCGGCGAGAAGAAGAATGGCCTGTTCGGAAACCTGATTGCCCT
GAGCCTGGGCCTGACCCCCAACTTCAAGAGCAACTTCGACCTGGCCGAGGATGCCAAACTGCAGCTGAGC
AAGGACACCTACGACGACGACCTGGACAACCTGCTGGCCCAGATCGGCGACCAGTACGCCGACCTGTTTC
TGGCCGCCAAGAACCTGTCCGACGCCATCCTGCTGAGCGACATCCTGAGAGTGAACACCGAGATCACCAA
GGCCCCCCTGAGCGCCTCTATGATCAAGAGATACGACGAGCACCACCAGGACCTGACCCTGCTGAAAGCT
CTCGTGCGGCAGCAGCTGCCTGAGAAGTACAAAGAGATTTTCTTCGACCAGAGCAAGAACGGCTACGCCG
GCTACATTGACGGCGGAGCCAGCCAGGAAGAGTTCTACAAGTTCATCAAGCCCATCCTGGAAAAGATGGA
CGGCACCGAGGAACTGCTCGTGAAGCTGAACAGAGAGGACCTGCTGCGGAAGCAGCGGACCTTCGACAAC
GGCAGCATCCCCCACCAGATCCACCTGGGAGAGCTGCACGCCATTCTGCGGCGGCAGGAAGATTTTTACC
CATTCCTGAAGGACAACCGGGAAAAGATCGAGAAGATCCTGACCTTCCGCATCCCCTACTACGTGGGCCC
TCTGGCCAGGGGAAACAGCAGATTCGCCTGGATGACCAGAAAGAGCGAGGAAACCATCACCCCCTGGAAC
TTCGAGGAAGTGGTGGACAAGGGCGCTTCCGCCCAGAGCTTCATCGAGCGGATGACCAACTTCGATAAGA
ACCTGCCCAACGAGAAGGTGCTGCCCAAGCACAGCCTGCTGTACGAGTACTTCACCGTGTATAACGAGCT
GACCAAAGTGAAATACGTGACCGAGGGAATGAGAAAGCCCGCCTTCCTGAGCGGCGAGCAGAAAAAGGCC
ATCGTGGACCTGCTGTTCAAGACCAACCGGAAAGTGACCGTGAAGCAGCTGAAAGAGGACTACTTCAAGA
AAATCGAGTGCTTCGACTCCGTGGAAATCTCCGGCGTGGAAGATCGGTTCAACGCCTCCCTGGGCACATA
CCACGATCTGCTGAAAATTATCAAGGACAAGGACTTCCTGGACAATGAGGAAAACGAGGACATTCTGGAA
GATATCGTGCTGACCCTGACACTGTTTGAGGACAGAGAGATGATCGAGGAACGGCTGAAAACCTATGCCC
ACCTGTTCGACGACAAAGTGATGAAGCAGCTGAAGCGGCGGAGATACACCGGCTGGGGCAGGCTGAGCCG
GAAGCTGATCAACGGCATCCGGGACAAGCAGTCCGGCAAGACAATCCTGGATTTCCTGAAGTCCGACGGC
TTCGCCAACAGAAACTTCATGCAGCTGATCCACGACGACAGCCTGACCTTTAAAGAGGACATCCAGAAAG
CCCAGGTGTCCGGCCAGGGCGATAGCCTGCACGAGCACATTGCCAATCTGGCCGGCAGCCCCGCCATTAA
GAAGGGCATCCTGCAGACAGTGAAGGTGGTGGACGAGCTCGTGAAAGTGATGGGCCGGCACAAGCCCGAG
AACATCGTGATCGAAATGGCCAGAGAGAACCAGACCACCCAGAAGGGACAGAAGAACAGCCGCGAGAGAA
TGAAGCGGATCGAAGAGGGCATCAAAGAGCTGGGCAGCCAGATCCTGAAAGAACACCCCGTGGAAAACAC
CCAGCTGCAGAACGAGAAGCTGTACCTGTACTACCTGCAGAATGGGCGGGATATGTACGTGGACCAGGAA
CTGGACATCAACCGGCTGTCCGACTACGATGTGGACCATATCGTGCCTCAGAGCTTTCTGAAGGACGACT
CCATCGACAACAAGGTGCTGACCAGAAGCGACAAGAACCGGGGCAAGAGCGACAACGTGCCCTCCGAAGA
GGTCGTGAAGAAGATGAAGAACTACTGGCGGCAGCTGCTGAACGCCAAGCTGATTACCCAGAGAAAGTTC
GACAATCTGACCAAGGCCGAGAGAGGCGGCCTGAGCGAACTGGATAAGGCCGGCTTCATCAAGAGACAGC
TGGTGGAAACCCGGCAGATCACAAAGCACGTGGCACAGATCCTGGACTCCCGGATGAACACTAAGTACGA
CGAGAATGACAAGCTGATCCGGGAAGTGAAAGTGATCACCCTGAAGTCCAAGCTGGTGTCCGATTTCCGG
AAGGATTTCCAGTTTTACAAAGTGCGCGAGATCAACAACTACCACCACGCCCACGACGCCTACCTGAACG
CCGTCGTGGGAACCGCCCTGATCAAAAAGTACCCTAAGCTGGAAAGCGAGTTCGTGTACGGCGACTACAA
GGTGTACGACGTGCGGAAGATGATCGCCAAGAGCGAGCAGGAAATCGGCAAGGCTACCGCCAAGTACTTC
TTCTACAGCAACATCATGAACTTTTTCAAGACCGAGATTACCCTGGCCAACGGCGAGATCCGGAAGCGGC
CTCTGATCGAGACAAACGGCGAAACCGGGGAGATCGTGTGGGATAAGGGCCGGGATTTTGCCACCGTGCG
GAAAGTGCTGAGCATGCCCCAAGTGAATATCGTGAAAAAGACCGAGGTGCAGACAGGCGGCTTCAGCAAA
GAGTCTATCCTGCCCAAGAGGAACAGCGATAAGCTGATCGCCAGAAAGAAGGACTGGGACCCTAAGAAGT
ACGGCGGCTTCGACAGCCCCACCGTGGCCTATTCTGTGCTGGTGGTGGCCAAAGTGGAAAAGGGCAAGTC
CAAGAAACTGAAGAGTGTGAAAGAGCTGCTGGGGATCACCATCATGGAAAGAAGCAGCTTCGAGAAGAAT
CCCATCGACTTTCTGGAAGCCAAGGGCTACAAAGAAGTGAAAAAGGACCTGATCATCAAGCTGCCTAAGT
ACTCCCTGTTCGAGCTGGAAAACGGCCGGAAGAGAATGCTGGCCTCTGCCGGCGAACTGCAGAAGGGAAA
CGAACTGGCCCTGCCCTCCAAATATGTGAACTTCCTGTACCTGGCCAGCCACTATGAGAAGCTGAAGGGC
TCCCCCGAGGATAATGAGCAGAAACAGCTGTTTGTGGAACAGCACAAGCACTACCTGGACGAGATCATCG
AGCAGATCAGCGAGTTCTCCAAGAGAGTGATCCTGGCCGACGCTAATCTGGACAAAGTGCTGTCCGCCTA
CAACAAGCACCGGGATAAGCCCATCAGAGAGCAGGCCGAGAATATCATCCACCTGTTTACCCTGACCAAT
CTGGGAGCCCCTGCCGCCTTCAAGTACTTTGACACCACCATCGACCGGAAGAGGTACACCAGCACCAAAG
AGGTGCTGGACGCCACCCTGATCCACCAGAGCATCACCGGCCTGTACGAGACACGGATCGACCTGTCTCA
GCTGGGAGGCGACAAAAGGCCGGCGGCCACGAAAAAGGCCGGCCAGGCAAAAAAGAAAAAGGAATTCGGC
AGTGGAGAGGGTAGAGGAAGTCTGCTAACATGCGGTGACGTCGAGGAGAATCCTGGCCCAGTGAGCAAGG
GCGAGGAGCTGTTCACCGGGGTGGTGCCCATCCTGGTCGAGCTGGACGGCGACGTAAACGGCCACAAGTT
CAGCGTGTCCGGCGAGGGCGAGGGCGATGCCACCTACGGCAAGCTGACCCTGAAGTTCATCTGCACCACC
GGCAAGCTGCCCGTGCCCTGGCCCACCCTCGTGACCACCCTGACCTACGGCGTGCAGTGCTTCAGCCGCT
ACCCCGACCACATGAAGCAGCACGACTTCTTCAAGTCCGCCATGCCCGAAGGCTACGTCCAGGAGCGCAC
CATCTTCTTCAAGGACGACGGCAACTACAAGACCCGCGCCGAGGTGAAGTTCGAGGGCGACACCCTGGTG
AACCGCATCGAGCTGAAGGGCATCGACTTCAAGGAGGACGGCAACATCCTGGGGCACAAGCTGGAGTACA
ACTACAACAGCCACAACGTCTATATCATGGCCGACAAGCAGAAGAACGGCATCAAGGTGAACTTCAAGAT
CCGCCACAACATCGAGGACGGCAGCGTGCAGCTCGCCGACCACTACCAGCAGAACACCCCCATCGGCGAC
GGCCCCGTGCTGCTGCCCGACAACCACTACCTGAGCACCCAGTCCGCCCTGAGCAAAGACCCCAACGAGA
AGCGCGATCACATGGTCCTGCTGGAGTTCGTGACCGCCGCCGGGATCACTCTCGGCATGGACGAGCTGTA
CAAGGAATTCTAACTAGAGCTCGCTGATCAGCCTCGACTGTGCCTTCTAGTTGCCAGCCATCTGTTGTTT
GCCCCTCCCCCGTGCCTTCCTTGACCCTGGAAGGTGCCACTCCCACTGTCCTTTCCTAATAAAATGAGGA
AATTGCATCGCATTGTCTGAGTAGGTGTCATTCTATTCTGGGGGGTGGGGTGGGGCAGGACAGCAAGGGG
GAGGATTGGGAAGAGAATAGCAGGCATGCTGGGGAGCGGCCGCAGGAACCCCTAGTGATGGAGTTGGCCA
CTCCCTCTCTGCGCGCTCGCTCGCTCACTGAGGCCGGGCGACCAAAGGTCGCCCGACGCCCGGGCTTTGC
CCGGGCGGCCTCAGTGAGCGAGCGAGCGCGCAGCTGCCTGCAGGGGCGCCTGATGCGGTATTTTCTCCTT
ACGCATCTGTGCGGTATTTCACACCGCATA
[95 nt withheld, positions 6751-6845]
T
[46 nt withheld, positions 6847-6892]
C
[141 nt withheld, positions 6894-7034]
CCTTTGACGTTGGAGTCCACGTTCTTT
[37 nt withheld, positions 7062-7098]
ACTCTATCTCGGGCTATTCTTTTGATTTATAAGGGATTTTGCCGATTTCGGTCTATTGGTTAAAAAATGA
GCTGATTTAACAAAAATTTAACGCGAATTTTAACAAAATATTAACGTTTACAATTTTATGGTGCACTCTC
AGTACAATCTGCTCTGATGCCGCATAGTTAAGCCAGCCCCGACACCCGCCAACACCCGCTGACGCGCCCT
GACGGGCTTGTCTGCTCCCGGCATCCGCTTACAGACAAGCTGTGACCGTCTCCGGGAGCTGCATGTGTCA
GAGGTTTTCACCGTCATCACCGAAACGCGCGAGACGAAAGGGCCTCGTGATACGCCTATTTTTATAGGTT
AATGTCATGATAATAATGGTTTCTTAGACGTCAGGTGGCACTTTTCGGGGAAATGTGCGCGGAACCCCTA
TTTGTTTATTTTTCTAAATACATTCAAATATGTATCCGCTCATGAGACAATAACCCTGATAAATGCTTCA
ATAATATTGAAAAAGGAAGAGTATGAGTATTCAACATTTCCGTGTCGCCCTTATTCCCTTTTTTGCGGCA
TTTTGCCTTCCTGTTTTTGCTCACCCAGAAACGCTGGTGAAAGTAAAAGATGCTGAAGATCAGTTGGGTG
CACGAGTGGGTTACATCGAACTGGATCTCAACAGCGGTAAGATCCTTGAGAGTTTTCGCCCCGAAGAACG
TTTTCCAATGATGAGCACTTTTAAAGTTCTGCTATGTGGCGCGGTATTATCCCGTATTGACGCCGGGCAA
GAGCAACTCGGTCGCCGCATACACTATTCTCAGAATGACTTGGTTGAGTACTCACCAGTCACAGAAAAGC
ATCTTACGGATGGCATGACAGTAAGAGAATTATGCAGTGCTGCCATAACCATGAGTGATAACACTGCGGC
CAACTTACTTCTGACAACGATCGGAGGACCGAAGGAGCTAACCGCTTTTTTGCACAACATGGGGGATCAT
GTAACTCGCCTTGATCGTTGGGAACCGGAGCTGAATGAAGCCATACCAAACGACGAGCGTGACACCACGA
TGCCTGTAGCAATGGCAACAACGTTGCGCAAACTATTAACTGGCGAACTACTTACTCTAGCTTCCCGGCA
ACAATTAATAGACTGGATGGAGGCGGATAAAGTTGCAGGACCACTTCTGCGCTCGGCCCTTCCGGCTGGC
TGGTTTATTGCTGATAAATCTGGAGCCGGTGAGCGTGGAAGCCGCGGTATCATTGCAGCACTGGGGCCAG
ATGGTAAGCCCTCCCGTATCGTAGTTATCTACACGACGGGGAGTCAGGCAACTATGGATGAACGAAATAG
ACAGATCGCTGAGATAGGTGCCTCACTGATTAAGCATTGGTAACTGTCAGACCAAGTTTACTCATATATA
CTTTAGATTGATTTAAAACTTCATTTTTAATTTAAAAGGATCTAGGTGAAGATCCTTTTTGATAATCTCA
TGACCAAAATCCCTTAACGTGAGTTTTCGTTCCACTGAGCGTCAGACCCCGTAGAAAAGATCAAAGGATC
TTCTTGAGATCCTTTTTTTCTGCGCGTAATCTGCTGCTTGCAAACAAAAAAACCACCGCTACCAGCGGTG
GTTTGTTTGCCGGATCAAGAGCTACCAACTCTTTTTCCGAAGGTAACTGGCTTCAGCAGAGCGCAGATAC
CAAATACTGTTCTTCTAGTGTAGCCGTAGTTAGGCCACCACTTCAAGAACTCTGTAGCACCGCCTACATA
CCTCGCTCTGCTAATCCTGTTACCAGTGGCTGCTGCCAGTGGCGATAAGTCGTGTCTTACCGGGTTGGAC
TCAAGACGATAGTTACCGGATAAGGCGCAGCGGTCGGGCTGAACGGGGGGTTCGTGCACACAGCCCAGCT
TGGAGCGAACGACCTACACCGAACTGAGATACCTACAGCGTGAGCTATGAGAAAGCGCCACGCTTCCCGA
AGGGAGAAAGGCGGACAGGTATCCGGTAAGCGGCAGGGTCGGAACAGGAGAGCGCACGAGGGAGCTTCCA
GGGGGAAACGCCTGGTATCTTTATAGTCCTGTCGGGTTTCGCCACCTCTGACTTGAGCGTCGATTTTTGT
GATGCTCGTCAGGGGGGCGGAGCCTATGGAAAAACGCCAGCAACGCGGCCTTTTTACGGTTCCTGGCCTT
TTGCTGGCCTTTTGCTCACATGT
Features (pLannotate 1.2.2; 19 found; start..end, strand, type, name):
      1..241     +  promoter       U6 promoter: RNA polymerase III promoter for human U6 snRNA
    271..346     +  misc_RNA       gRNA scaffold: guide RNA scaffold for the Streptococcus pyogenes CRISPR/Cas9 system
    353..396     +  misc_RNA       gRNA scaffold (fragment): guide RNA scaffold for the Streptococcus pyogenes CRISPR/Cas9 system
    443..728     +  enhancer       CMV enhancer: human cytomegalovirus immediate early enhancer; contains an 18-bp deletion relative to the standard CMV enhancer
    730..1007    +  promoter       chicken β-actin promoter: No description available
   1008..1235    +  intron         hybrid intron: hybrid between chicken β-actin (CBA) and minute virus of mice (MMV) introns (Gray et al., 2011)
   1373..2974    +  CDS            Cas9(N): N-terminal portion of Streptococcus pyogenes Cas9 (Zetsche et al., 2015)
   2975..5473    +  CDS            Cas9(C): C-terminal portion of Streptococcus pyogenes Cas9 (Zetsche et al., 2015)
   5474..5521    +  CDS            nucleoplasmin NLS: bipartite nuclear localization signal from nucleoplasmin
   5591..6304    +  CDS            EGFP: EGFP is a basic (constitutively fluorescent) green fluorescent protein published in 1996, derived from Aequorea victoria. It is reported to be a rapidly-maturing weak dimer with moderate acid sensitivity.
   6338..6449    +  polyA_signal   bGH poly(A) signal: bovine growth hormone polyadenylation signal
   6554..6694    +  repeat_region  AAV2 ITR: inverted terminal repeat of adeno-associated virus serotype 2 inverted
   6699..6750    -  misc_feature   bom (fragment): basis of mobility region from pBR322
   6769..7224    +  rep_origin     f1 ori (sequence partly withheld): f1 bacteriophage origin of replication; arrow indicates direction of (+) strand synthesis
   7225..7274    -  misc_feature   bom (fragment): basis of mobility region from pBR322
   7376..7411    -  CDS            rop (fragment): Rop protein, which maintains plasmids at low copy number; rop
   7506..7610    +  promoter       AmpR promoter: bla
   7611..8471    +  CDS            AmpR: β-lactamase; bla; confers resistance to ampicillin, carbenicillin, and related antibiotics
   8642..9230    +  rep_origin     ori: high-copy-number ColE1/pMB1/pBR322/pUC origin of replication
