[The description below was written by a language model from this plasmid's Addgene catalogue record and pLannotate feature annotations shown in this document.]
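Description:
px458_2A_GFP_sgRNA_UNK_G1 is an all-in-one CRISPR/Cas9 plasmid built on the px458_2A_GFP_sgRNA backbone for transient expression in mammalian cells. It carries a single guide RNA directed against the human UNK gene (also known as UNKEMPT, ZC3H5 or ZC3HDC5). The plasmid is about 9.3 kb. It is propagated in E. coli through a high-copy ColE1/pUC-type origin and selected with ampicillin via the β-lactamase gene and its own promoter. An f1 phage origin is also present, along with small annotated fragments of bom and rop that are backbone remnants. A single AAV2 inverted terminal repeat is annotated downstream of the expression cassette; with only one ITR detected, the record does not support use as an AAV packaging vector.

Two expression units make up the payload. A human U6 RNA polymerase III promoter drives the guide, with the UNK-targeting spacer lying in the gap between the promoter and the Streptococcus pyogenes gRNA scaffold. A second, partial scaffold fragment is annotated immediately after the first. Downstream, a hybrid promoter (CMV enhancer, chicken β-actin promoter and a hybrid intron) drives S. pyogenes Cas9. Cas9 is annotated as adjoining N- and C-terminal portions that together form a continuous coding region, followed by a nucleoplasmin bipartite nuclear localization signal. EGFP follows and, as the plasmid name indicates, is linked through a 2A peptide, although the 2A itself is not annotated in the feature table. The transcript ends at a bGH polyadenylation signal.

Co-expression of EGFP with Cas9 lets transfected cells be identified or sorted by fluorescence, which is typically used to enrich for edited cells when disrupting the target gene, here UNK. The "G1" in the name suggests it may be one of several UNK guides, though the record does not say so. The cloning sites used to insert the guide are not recorded.
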