Addgene plasmid #127118: px458_2A_GFP_sgRNA_UNK_G1
Depositing lab: Thomas Tuschl. Depositing organization: Rockefeller University. Publication: The G3BP1-Family-USP10 Deubiquitinase Complex Rescues Ubiquitinated 40S Subunits of Ribosomes Stalled in Translation from Lysosomal Degradation. Meyer C, Garzia A, Morozov P, Molina H, Tuschl T. Mol Cell. 2020 Mar 19;77(6):1193-1205.e5. doi: 10.1016/j.molcel.2019.12.024. Epub 2020 Jan 24. PubMed 31981475.
Backbone
  Vector backbone: px458_2A_GFP_sgRNA
  Vector type: CRISPR
Growth in bacteria
  Bacterial resistance: Ampicillin, 100 μg/mL
  Growth temperature: 37°C
  Growth strain: DH5alpha
  Copy number: Unknown
Gene/Insert
  Gene/Insert name: gRNA UNK
  gRNA/shRNA sequence: GGCAGCCCGTCTAACCTCTG
  Species: H. sapiens (human)
  Entrez Gene: UNK (a.k.a. UNKEMPT, ZC3H5, ZC3HDC5)
  Cloning method: Restriction Enzyme; 5′ cloning site Unknown (unknown if destroyed); 3′ cloning site Unknown (unknown if destroyed)
Terms and licenses: Academic/Nonprofit Terms; Industry Terms: Not Available to Industry
How to cite: px458_2A_GFP_sgRNA_UNK_G1 was a gift from Thomas Tuschl (Addgene plasmid # 127118 ; http://n2t.net/addgene:127118 ; RRID:Addgene_127118)
